>Addgene plasmid #143950 | TFORF1330 | addgene full sequence | sequence record 391583 | Addgene NGS Result
TTAATGTAGTCTTATGCAATACTCTTGTAGTCTTGCAACATGGTAACGATGAGTTAGCAACATGCCTTAC
AAGGAGAGAAAAAGCACCGTGCATGCCGATTGGTGGAAGTAAGGTGGTACGATCGTGCCTTATTAGGAAG
GCAACAGACGGGTCTGACATGGATTGGACGAACCACTGAATTGCCGCATTGCAGAGATATTGTATTTAAG
TGCCTAGCTCGATACATAAACGGGTCTCTCTGGTTAGACCAGATCTGAGCCTGGGAGCTCTCTGGCTAAC
TAGGGAACCCACTGCTTAAGCCTCAATAAAGCTTGCCTTGAGTGCTTCAAGTAGTGTGTGCCCGTCTGTT
GTGTGACTCTGGTAACTAGAGATCCCTCAGACCCTTTTAGTCAGTGTGGAAAATCTCTAGCAGTGGCGCC
CGAACAGGGACTTGAAAGCGAAAGGGAAACCAGAGGAGCTCTCTCGACGCAGGACTCGGCTTGCTGAAGC
GCGCACGGCAAGAGGCGAGGGGCGGCGACTGGTGAGTACGCCAAAAATTTTGACTAGCGGAGGCTAGAAG
GAGAGAGATGGGTGCGAGAGCGTCAGTATTAAGCGGGGGAGAATTAGATCGCGATGGGAAAAAATTCGGT
TAAGGCCAGGGGGAAAGAAAAAATATAAATTAAAACATATAGTATGGGCAAGCAGGGAGCTAGAACGATT
CGCAGTTAATCCTGGCCTGTTAGAAACATCAGAAGGCTGTAGACAAATACTGGGACAGCTACAACCATCC
CTTCAGACAGGATCAGAAGAACTTAGATCATTATATAATACAGTAGCAACCCTCTATTGTGTGCATCAAA
GGATAGAGATAAAAGACACCAAGGAAGCTTTAGACAAGATAGAGGAAGAGCAAAACAAAAGTAAGACCAC
CGCACAGCAAGCGGCCGCTGATCTTCAGACCTGGAGGAGGAGATATGAGGGACAATTGGAGAAGTGAATT
ATATAAATATAAAGTAGTAAAAATTGAACCATTAGGAGTAGCACCCACCAAGGCAAAGAGAAGAGTGGTG
CAGAGAGAAAAAAGAGCAGTGGGAATAGGAGCTTTGTTCCTTGGGTTCTTGGGAGCAGCAGGAAGCACTA
TGGGCGCAGCGTCAATGACGCTGACGGTACAGGCCAGACAATTATTGTCTGGTATAGTGCAGCAGCAGAA
CAATTTGCTGAGGGCTATTGAGGCGCAACAGCATCTGTTGCAACTCACAGTCTGGGGCATCAAGCAGCTC
CAGGCAAGAATCCTGGCTGTGGAAAGATACCTAAAGGATCAACAGCTCCTGGGGATTTGGGGTTGCTCTG
GAAAACTCATTTGCACCACTGCTGTGCCTTGGAATGCTAGTTGGAGTAATAAATCTCTGGAACAGATTTG
GAATCACACGACCTGGATGGAGTGGGACAGAGAAATTAACAATTACACAAGCTTAATACACTCCTTAATT
GAAGAATCGCAAAACCAGCAAGAAAAGAATGAACAAGAATTATTGGAATTAGATAAATGGGCAAGTTTGT
GGAATTGGTTTAACATAACAAATTGGCTGTGGTATATAAAATTATTCATAATGATAGTAGGAGGCTTGGT
AGGTTTAAGAATAGTTTTTGCTGTACTTTCTATAGTGAATAGAGTTAGGCAGGGATATTCACCATTATCG
TTTCAGACCCACCTCCCAACCCCGAGGGGACCCATGCATTGCATCTCAATTAGTCAGCAACCAGGTGTGG
AAAGTCCCCAGGCTCCCCAGCAGGCAGAAGTATGCAAAGCATGCGTCTCAATTAGTCAGCAACCATAGTC
CCGCCCCTAACTCCGCCCATCCCGCCCCTAACTCCGCCCAGTTCCGCCCATTCTCCGCCCCATGGCTGAC
TAATTTTTTTTATTTATGCAGAGGCCGAGGCCGCCTCGGCCTCTGAGCTATTCCAGAAGTAGTGAGGAGG
CTTTTTTGGAGGCCTAGGCTTTTGCAAAAAGCTTTCTAGAGGTACCACCGGAGCTTACCATGACCGAGTA
CAAGCCCACGGTGCGCCTCGCCACCCGCGACGACGTCCCCAGGGCCGTACGCACCCTCGCCGCCGCGTTC
GCCGACTACCCCGCCACGCGCCACACCGTCGATCCGGACCGCCACATCGAGCGGGTCACCGAGCTGCAAG
AACTCTTCCTCACGCGCGTCGGGCTCGACATCGGCAAGGTGTGGGTCGCGGACGACGGCGCCGCCGTGGC
GGTCTGGACCACGCCGGAGAGCGTCGAAGCGGGGGCGGTGTTCGCCGAGATCGGCCCGCGCATGGCCGAG
TTGAGCGGTTCCCGGCTGGCCGCGCAGCAACAGATGGAAGGCCTCCTGGCGCCGCACCGGCCCAAGGAGC
CCGCGTGGTTCCTGGCCACCGTCGGCGTCTCGCCCGACCACCAGGGCAAGGGTCTGGGCAGCGCCGTCGT
GCTCCCCGGAGTGGAGGCGGCCGAGCGCGCCGGGGTGCCCGCCTTCCTGGAGACCTCCGCGCCCCGCAAC
CTCCCCTTCTACGAGCGGCTCGGCTTCACCGTCACCGCCGACGTCGAGGTGCCCGAAGGACCGCGCACCT
GGTGCATGACCCGCAAGCCCGGTGCCAGTTAACGAATTCTAGATCTTGAGACAAATGGCAGTATTCATCC
ACAATTTTAAAAGAAAAGGGGGGATTGGGGGGTACAGTGCAGGGGAAAGAATAGTAGACATAATAGCAAC
AGACATACAAACTAAAGAATTACAAAAACAAATTACAAAAATTCAAAATTTTCGGGTTTATTACAGGGAC
AGCAGAGATCCACTTTGGCGCCGGCTCGAGGCCTGCAGGTGCAAAGATGGATAAAGTTTTAAACAGAGAG
GAATCTTTGCAGCTAATGGACCTTCTAGGTCTTGAAAGGAGTGGGAATTGGCTCCGGTGCCCGTCAGTGG
GCAGAGCGCACATCGCCCACAGTCCCCGAGAAGTTGGGGGGAGGGGTCGGCAATTGAACCGGTGCCTAGA
GAAGGTGGCGCGGGGTAAACTGGGAAAGTGATGTCGTGTACTGGCTCCGCCTTTTTCCCGAGGGTGGGGG
AGAACCGTATATAAGTGCAGTAGTCGCCGTGAACGTTCTTTTTCGCAACGGGTTTGCCGCCAGAACACAG
GTAAGTGCCGTGTGTGGTTCCCGCGGGCCTGGCCTCTTTACGGGTTATGGCCCTTGCGTGCCTTGAATTA
CTTCCACCTGGCTGCAGTACGTGATTCTTGATCCCGAGCTTCGGGTTGGAAGTGGGTGGGAGAGTTCGAG
GCCTTGCGCTTAAGGAGCCCCTTCGCCTCGTGCTTGAGTTGAGGCCTGGCCTGGGCGCTGGGGCCGCCGC
GTGCGAATCTGGTGGCACCTTCGCGCCTGTCTCGCTGCTTTCGATAAGTCTCTAGCCATTTAAAATTTTT
GATGACCTGCTGCGACGCTTTTTTTCTGGCAAGATAGTCTTGTAAATGCGGGCCAAGATCTGCACACTGG
TATTTCGGTTTTTGGGGCCGCGGGCGGCGACGGGGCCCGTGCGTCCCAGCGCACATGTTCGGCGAGGCGG
GGCCTGCGAGCGCGGCCACCGAGAATCGGACGGGGGTAGTCTCAAGCTGGCCGGCCTGCTCTGGTGCCTG
GCCTCGCGCCGCCGTGTATCGCCCCGCCCTGGGCGGCAAGGCTGGCCCGGTCGGCACCAGTTGCGTGAGC
GGAAAGATGGCCGCTTCCCGGCCCTGCTGCAGGGAGCTCAAAATGGAGGACGCGGCGCTCGGGAGAGCGG
GCGGGTGAGTCACCCACACAAAGGAAAAGGGCCTTTCCGTCCTCAGCCGTCGCTTCATGTGACTCCACGG
AGTACCGGGCGCCGTCCAGGCACCTCGATTAGTTCTCGAGCTTTTGGAGTACGTCGTCTTTAGGTTGGGG
GGAGGGGTTTTATGCGATGGAGTTTCCCCACACTGAGTGGGTGGAGACTGAAGTTAGGCCAGCTTGGCAC
TTGATGTAATTCTCCTTGGAATTTGCCCTTTTTGAGTTTGGATCTTGGTTCATTCTCAAGCCTCAGACAG
TGGTTCAAAGTTTTTTTCTTCCATTTCAGGTGTCGTGAGGCTAGCACCGCCACCATGTTGTGGAAAATAA
CCGATAATGTCAAGTACGAAGAGGACTGCGAGGATCGCCACGACGGGAGCAGCAATGGGAATCCGCGGGT
CCCCCACCTCTCCTCCGCCGGGCAGCACCTCTACAGCCCCGCGCCACCCCTCTCCCACACTGGAGTCGCC
GAATATCAGCCGCCACCCTACTTTCCCCCTCCCTACCAGCAGCTGGCCTACTCCCAGTCGGCCGACCCCT
ACTCGCATCTGGGGGAAGCGTACGCCGCCGCCATCAACCCCCTGCACCAGCCGGCGCCCACAGGCAGCCA
GCAGCAGGCCTGGCCCGGCCGCCAGAGCCAGGAGGGAGCGGGGCTGCCCTCGCACCACGGGCGCCCGGCC
GGCCTACTGCCCCACCTCTCCGGGCTGGAGGCGGGCGCGGTGAGCGCCCGCAGGGATGCCTACCGCCGCT
CCGACCTGCTGCTGCCCCACGCACACGCCCTGGATGCCGCGGGCCTGGCCGAGAACCTGGGGCTCCACGA
CATGCCTCACCAGATGGACGAGGTGCAGAATGTCGACGACCAGCACCTGTTGCTGCACGATCAGACAGTC
ATTCGCAAAGGTCCCATTTCCATGACCAAGAACCCTCTGAACCTCCCCTGTCAGAAGGAGCTGGTGGGGG
CCGTAATGAACCCCACTGAGGTCTTCTGCTCAGTCCCTGGAAGATTGTCGCTCCTCAGCTCTACGTCTAA
ATACAAAGTGACAGTGGCTGAAGTACAGAGGCGACTGTCCCCACCTGAATGCTTAAATGCCTCGTTACTG
GGAGGTGTTCTCAGAAGAGCCAAATCGAAAAATGGAGGCCGGTCCTTGCGGGAGAAGTTGGACAAGATTG
GGTTGAATCTTCCGGCCGGGAGGCGGAAAGCCGCTCATGTGACTCTCCTGACATCCTTAGTAGAAGGTGA
AGCTGTTCATTTGGCTAGGGACTTTGCCTATGTCTGTGAAGCCGAATTTCCTAGTAAACCAGTGGCAGAA
TATTTAACCAGACCTCATCTTGGAGGACGAAATGAGATGGCAGCTAGGAAGAACATGCTATTGGCGGCCC
AGCAACTGTGTAAAGAATTCACAGAACTTCTCAGCCAAGACCGGACACCCCATGGGACCAGCAGGCTCGC
CCCAGTCTTGGAGACGAACATACAGAACTGCTTGTCTCATTTCAGCCTGATTACCCACGGGTTTGGCAGC
CAGGCCATCTGTGCCGCGGTGTCTGCCCTGCAGAACTACATCAAAGAAGCCCTGATTGTCATAGACAAAT
CCTACATGAACCCTGGAGACCAGAGTCCAGCTGATTCTAACAAAACCCTGGAGAAAATGGAGAAACACAG
GAAATAGTAATGAACTAGTCCGTAACTTGAAAGTATTTCGATTTCTTGGCTTTATATATCTTGTGGAAAG
GACGACCATTTGACCCTAATGGCTTGATAACGCGTTAAGTCGACAATCAACCTCTGGATTACAAAATTTG
TGAAAGATTGACTGGTATTCTTAACTATGTTGCTCCTTTTACGCTATGTGGATACGCTGCTTTAATGCCT
TTGTATCATGCTATTGCTTCCCGTATGGCTTTCATTTTCTCCTCCTTGTATAAATCCTGGTTGCTGTCTC
TTTATGAGGAGTTGTGGCCCGTTGTCAGGCAACGTGGCGTGGTGTGCACTGTGTTTGCTGACGCAACCCC
CACTGGTTGGGGCATTGCCACCACCTGTCAGCTCCTTTCCGGGACTTTCGCTTTCCCCCTCCCTATTGCC
ACGGCGGAACTCATCGCCGCCTGCCTTGCCCGCTGCTGGACAGGGGCTCGGCTGTTGGGCACTGACAATT
CCGTGGTGTTGTCGGGGAAATCATCGTCCTTTCCTTGGCTGCTCGCCTGTGTTGCCACCTGGATTCTGCG
CGGGACGTCCTTCTGCTACGTCCCTTCGGCCCTCAATCCAGCGGACCTTCCTTCCCGCGGCCTGCTGCCG
GCTCTGCGGCCTCTTCCGCGTCTTCGCCTTCGCCCTCAGACGAGTCGGATCTCCCTTTGGGCCGCCTCCC
CGCGTCGACTTTAAGACCAATGACTTACAAGGCAGCTGTAGATCTTAGCCACTTTTTAAAAGAAAAGGGG
GGACTGGAAGGGCTAATTCACTCCCAACGAAGACAAGATCTGCTTTTTGCTTGTACTGGGTCTCTCTGGT
TAGACCAGATCTGAGCCTGGGAGCTCTCTGGCTAACTAGGGAACCCACTGCTTAAGCCTCAATAAAGCTT
GCCTTGAGTGCTTCAAGTAGTGTGTGCCCGTCTGTTGTGTGACTCTGGTAACTAGAGATCCCTCAGACCC
TTTTAGTCAGTGTGGAAAATCTCTAGCAGTACGTATAGTAGTTCATGTCATCTTATTATTCAGTATTTAT
AACTTGCAAAGAAATGAATATCAGAGAGTGAGAGGAACTTGTTTATTGCAGCTTATAATGGTTACAAATA
AAGCAATAGCATCACAAATTTCACAAATAAAGCATTTTTTTCACTGCATTCTAGTTGTGGTTTGTCCAAA
CTCATCAATGTATCTTATCATGTCTGGCTCTAGCTATCCCGCCCCTAACTCCGCCCATCCCGCCCCTAAC
TCCGCCCAGTTCCGCCCATTCTCCGCCCCATGGCTGACTAATTTTTTTTATTTATGCAGAGGCCGAGGCC
GCCTCGGCCTCTGAGCTATTCCAGAAGTAGTGAGGAGGCTTTTTTGGAGGCCTAGGGACGTACCCAATTC
GCCCTATAGTGAGTCGTATTACGCGCGCTCACTGGCCGTCGTTTTACAACGTCGTGACTGGGAAAACCCT
GGCGTTACCCAACTTAATCGCCTTGCAGCACATCCCCCTTTCGCCAGCTGGCGTAATAGCGAAGAGGCCC
GCACCGATCGCCCTTCCCAACAGTTGCGCAGCCTGAATGGCGAATGGG
[124 nt withheld, positions 7049-7172]
C
[91 nt withheld, positions 7174-7264]
A
[49 nt withheld, positions 7266-7314]
CCTTTGACGTTGGAGTCCACGTTCTTT
[37 nt withheld, positions 7342-7378]
ACCCTATCTCGGTCTATTCTTTTGATTTATAAGGGATTTTGCCGATTTCGGCCTATTGGTTAAAAAATGA
GCTGATTTAACAAAAATTTAACGCGAATTTTAACAAAATATTAACGCTTACAATTTAGGTGGCACTTTTC
GGGGAAATGTGCGCGGAACCCCTATTTGTTTATTTTTCTAAATACATTCAAATATGTATCCGCTCATGAG
ACAATAACCCTGATAAATGCTTCAATAATATTGAAAAAGGAAGAGTATGAGTATTCAACATTTCCGTGTC
GCCCTTATTCCCTTTTTTGCGGCATTTTGCCTTCCTGTTTTTGCTCACCCAGAAACGCTGGTGAAAGTAA
AAGATGCTGAAGATCAGTTGGGTGCACGAGTGGGTTACATCGAACTGGATCTCAACAGCGGTAAGATCCT
TGAGAGTTTTCGCCCCGAAGAACGTTTTCCAATGATGAGCACTTTTAAAGTTCTGCTATGTGGCGCGGTA
TTATCCCGTATTGACGCCGGGCAAGAGCAACTCGGTCGCCGCATACACTATTCTCAGAATGACTTGGTTG
AGTACTCACCAGTCACAGAAAAGCATCTTACGGATGGCATGACAGTAAGAGAATTATGCAGTGCTGCCAT
AACCATGAGTGATAACACTGCGGCCAACTTACTTCTGACAACGATCGGAGGACCGAAGGAGCTAACCGCT
TTTTTGCACAACATGGGGGATCATGTAACTCGCCTTGATCGTTGGGAACCGGAGCTGAATGAAGCCATAC
CAAACGACGAGCGTGACACCACGATGCCTGTAGCAATGGCAACAACGTTGCGCAAACTATTAACTGGCGA
ACTACTTACTCTAGCTTCCCGGCAACAATTAATAGACTGGATGGAGGCGGATAAAGTTGCAGGACCACTT
CTGCGCTCGGCCCTTCCGGCTGGCTGGTTTATTGCTGATAAATCTGGAGCCGGTGAGCGTGGGTCTCGCG
GTATCATTGCAGCACTGGGGCCAGATGGTAAGCCCTCCCGTATCGTAGTTATCTACACGACGGGGAGTCA
GGCAACTATGGATGAACGAAATAGACAGATCGCTGAGATAGGTGCCTCACTGATTAAGCATTGGTAACTG
TCAGACCAAGTTTACTCATATATACTTTAGATTGATTTAAAACTTCATTTTTAATTTAAAAGGATCTAGG
TGAAGATCCTTTTTGATAATCTCATGACCAAAATCCCTTAACGTGAGTTTTCGTTCCACTGAGCGTCAGA
CCCCGTAGAAAAGATCAAAGGATCTTCTTGAGATCCTTTTTTTCTGCGCGTAATCTGCTGCTTGCAAACA
AAAAAACCACCGCTACCAGCGGTGGTTTGTTTGCCGGATCAAGAGCTACCAACTCTTTTTCCGAAGGTAA
CTGGCTTCAGCAGAGCGCAGATACCAAATACTGTTCTTCTAGTGTAGCCGTAGTTAGGCCACCACTTCAA
GAACTCTGTAGCACCGCCTACATACCTCGCTCTGCTAATCCTGTTACCAGTGGCTGCTGCCAGTGGCGAT
AAGTCGTGTCTTACCGGGTTGGACTCAAGACGATAGTTACCGGATAAGGCGCAGCGGTCGGGCTGAACGG
GGGGTTCGTGCACACAGCCCAGCTTGGAGCGAACGACCTACACCGAACTGAGATACCTACAGCGTGAGCT
ATGAGAAAGCGCCACGCTTCCCGAAGGGAGAAAGGCGGACAGGTATCCGGTAAGCGGCAGGGTCGGAACA
GGAGAGCGCACGAGGGAGCTTCCAGGGGGAAACGCCTGGTATCTTTATAGTCCTGTCGGGTTTCGCCACC
TCTGACTTGAGCGTCGATTTTTGTGATGCTCGTCAGGGGGGCGGAGCCTATGGAAAAACGCCAGCAACGC
GGCCTTTTTACGGTTCCTGGCCTTTTGCTGGCCTTTTGCTCACATGTTCTTTCCTGCGTTATCCCCTGAT
TCTGTGGATAACCGTATTACCGCCTTTGAGTGAGCTGATACCGCTCGCCGCAGCCGAACGACCGAGCGCA
GCGAGTCAGTGAGCGAGGAAGCGGAAGAGCGCCCAATACGCAAACCGCCTCTCCCCGCGCGTTGGCCGAT
TCATTAATGCAGCTGGCACGACAGGTTTCCCGACTGGAAAGCGGGCAGTGAGCGCAACGCAATTAATGTG
AGTTAGCTCACTCATTAGGCACCCCAGGCTTTACACTTTATGCTTCCGGCTCGTATGTTGTGTGGAATTG
TGAGCGGATAACAATTTCACACAGGAAACAGCTATGACCATGATTACGCCAAGCGCGCAATTAACCCTCA
CTAAAGGGAACAAAAGCTGGAGCTGCAAGC
Features (pLannotate 1.2.2; 31 found; start..end, strand, type, name):
      5..231     +  promoter       RSV promoter: Rous sarcoma virus enhancer/promoter
    232..412     +  LTR            5' LTR (truncated): truncated 5' long terminal repeat (LTR) from HIV-1
    459..584     +  misc_feature   HIV-1 Ψ: packaging signal of human immunodeficiency virus type 1
    568..931     +  CDS            HIV-1 gag (fragment): gag protein from human immunodeficiency virus 1; gag
   1077..1310    +  misc_feature   RRE: The Rev response element (RRE) of HIV-1 allows for Rev-dependent mRNA export from the nucleus to the cytoplasm.
   1687..1713    +  CDS            Rev (fragment): human immunodeficiency virus 1 (HIV-1) Rev protein; rev; enhances nuclear export of unspliced and incompletely spliced viral mRNAs
   1720..1743    +  promoter       SV40 promoter (fragment): SV40 early promoter
   1744..1815    +  promoter       SV40 promoter (fragment): SV40 enhancer and early promoter
   1839..1974    +  rep_origin     SV40 ori: SV40 origin of replication
   2020..2616    +  CDS            PuroR (fragment): puromycin N-acetyltransferase; pac from Streptomyces; confers resistance to puromycin
   2665..2782    +  misc_feature   cPPT/CTS: central polypurine tract and central termination sequence of HIV-1
   2847..2913    +  CDS            small t antigen (fragment): SV40 (simian virus 40) small t antigen
   2920..4098    +  promoter       EF-1α promoter: strong constitutive promoter for human elongation factor EF-1α
   4115..5464    +  CDS            TFAP2C: AP2C_HUMAN - Experimental evidence at protein level: Swiss-Prot protein existence level 1. Sequence-specific DNA-binding protein that interacts with inducible viral and cellular enhancer elements to regulate transcription of selected genes. AP-2 factors bind to the consensus sequence 5'-GCCNNNGGC-3' and activate genes involved in a large spectrum of important biological functions including proper eye, face, body wall, limb and neural tube development. They also suppress a number of genes including MCAM/MUC18, C/EBP alpha and MYC. Involved in the MTA1-mediated epigenetic regulation of ESR1 expr
   5480..5533    +  promoter       U6 promoter (fragment): RNA polymerase III promoter for human U6 snRNA
   5575..6163    +  misc_feature   WPRE: woodchuck hepatitis virus posttranscriptional regulatory element
   6214..6233    +  misc_feature   cPPT/CTS (fragment): central polypurine tract and central termination sequence of HIV-1
   6235..6468    +  LTR            3' LTR (ΔU3): self-inactivating 3' long terminal repeat (LTR) from HIV-1
   6546..6667    +  polyA_signal   SV40 poly(A) signal: SV40 polyadenylation signal
   6707..6842    +  rep_origin     SV40 ori: SV40 origin of replication
   6863..6881    -  promoter       T7 promoter: promoter for bacteriophage T7 RNA polymerase
   6889..7044    +  CDS            lacZα (fragment): LacZα fragment of β-galactosidase; lacZ fragment
   7049..7477    +  rep_origin     f1 ori (sequence partly withheld): f1 bacteriophage origin of replication; arrow indicates direction of (+) strand synthesis
   7530..7634    +  promoter       AmpR promoter: bla
   7635..8495    +  CDS            AmpR: β-lactamase; bla; confers resistance to ampicillin, carbenicillin, and related antibiotics
   8666..9254    +  rep_origin     ori: high-copy-number ColE1/pMB1/pBR322/pUC origin of replication
   9437..9529    +  CDS            lacI (fragment): lac repressor; lacI; The lac repressor binds to the lac operator to inhibit transcription in E. coli. This inhibition can be relieved by adding lactose or isopropyl-β-D-thiogalactopyranoside (IPTG).
   9542..9563    +  protein_bind   CAP binding site: CAP binding activates transcription in the presence of cAMP. E. coli catabolite activator protein
   9578..9608    +  promoter       lac promoter: promoter for the E. coli lac operon
   9616..9632    +  protein_bind   lac operator: The lac repressor binds to the lac operator to inhibit transcription in E. coli. This inhibition can be relieved by adding lactose or isopropyl-β-D-thiogalactopyranoside (IPTG). lac repressor encoded by lacI
   9677..9695    +  promoter       T3 promoter: promoter for bacteriophage T3 RNA polymerase
