[The description below was written by a language model from this plasmid's Addgene catalogue record and pLannotate feature annotations shown in this document.]
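Description:
TFORF1330 is a lentiviral mammalian expression plasmid built on the pLX_TRC317 backbone and carrying the human transcription factor TFAP2C (AP-2 gamma) as a synthesized open reading frame. It belongs to a barcoded transcription factor ORF collection in which each clone carries a unique 24-bp barcode, so that the overexpressed factor can be identified by sequencing in pooled screens. The feature table does not annotate the barcode itself, so its exact position is not stated. In bacteria the plasmid replicates from a high-copy ColE1/pUC-type origin and is selected with ampicillin through the bla gene. An f1 origin and remnants of a lac/T7/T3 cloning region are also present in the backbone. The depositor notes that recombination can occur, as is common with LTR-containing plasmids.

The transfer cassette has a third-generation layout. An RSV promoter drives a truncated HIV-1 5' LTR, followed by the Ψ packaging signal with a partial gag sequence and the Rev response element for Rev-dependent export of genomic RNA. Downstream, an SV40 early promoter/origin region drives puromycin N-acetyltransferase, which allows selection of transduced cells. A cPPT/CTS element aids nuclear import of the viral genome. The EF-1α promoter then provides strong constitutive expression of the TFAP2C coding sequence. A WPRE after the ORF enhances transcript stability and expression, and the ΔU3 3' LTR makes the integrated provirus self-inactivating. An SV40 polyadenylation signal lies outside the LTR. A short U6 promoter fragment annotated between the ORF and the WPRE is probably just a residual or primer-binding sequence. The construct is used for stable TFAP2C overexpression, for example in directed-differentiation screens.
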