Addgene plasmid #143950: TFORF1330
Purpose: Lentiviral vector for overexpressing transcription factor ORFs with unique 24-bp barcodes. Barcodes facilitate identification of transcription factors in pooled screens.
Depositing lab: Feng Zhang. Depositing organization: Broad Institute. Publication: A transcription factor atlas of directed differentiation. Joung J, Ma S, Tay T, Geiger-Schuller KR, Kirchgatterer PC, Verdine VK, Guo B, Arias-Garcia MA, Allen WE, Singh A, Kuksenko O, Abudayyeh OO, Gootenberg JS, Fu Z, Macrae RK, Buenrostro JD, Regev A, Zhang F. Cell. 2023 Jan 5;186(1):209-229.e26. doi: 10.1016/j.cell.2022.11.026. PubMed 36608654.
Backbone
  Vector backbone: pLX_TRC317
  Backbone manufacturer: Broad Institute Genetic Perturbation Platform
  Backbone size w/o insert (bp): 8264
  Vector type: Mammalian Expression, Lentiviral
  Selectable markers: Puromycin
Growth in bacteria
  Bacterial resistance: Ampicillin, 100 μg/mL
  Growth temperature: 37°C
  Growth strain: NEB Stable
  Copy number: High Copy
Gene/Insert
  Gene/Insert name: TFAP2C
  Species: H. sapiens (human)
  Insert size (bp): 1454
  Entrez Gene: TFAP2C (a.k.a. AP2-GAMMA, ERF1, TFAP2G, hAP-2g)
  Promoter: EF1a
  Cloning method: Unknown
  Sequencing primers: 5′ GGGTGGAGACTGAAGTTAGGCCAG; 3′ CACATAGCGTAAAAGGAGCAACATAG
Terms and licenses: Academic/Nonprofit Terms; Industry Terms: Not Available to Industry
Depositor comments: NM_003222,ENST00000201031 . The transcription factor ORF portion of this plasmid was synthesized by Genewiz. Please test multiple small colonies in case of plasmid recombination. To make this collection available in a timely manner, a portion of this collection was not fully sequenced by Addgene. If an Addgene verified full plasmid sequence is not available, please contact us prior to placing an order to request the full sequence.
How to cite: TFORF1330 was a gift from Feng Zhang (Addgene plasmid # 143950 ; http://n2t.net/addgene:143950 ; RRID:Addgene_143950)
