>Addgene plasmid #143950 | TFORF1330 | depositor partial sequence | sequence record 283977 | Insert
ACCGCCACCATGTTGTGGAAAATAACCGATAATGTCAAGTACGAAGAGGACTGCGAGGATCGCCACGACG
GGAGCAGCAATGGGAATCCGCGGGTCCCCCACCTCTCCTCCGCCGGGCAGCACCTCTACAGCCCCGCGCC
ACCCCTCTCCCACACTGGAGTCGCCGAATATCAGCCGCCACCCTACTTTCCCCCTCCCTACCAGCAGCTG
GCCTACTCCCAGTCGGCCGACCCCTACTCGCATCTGGGGGAAGCGTACGCCGCCGCCATCAACCCCCTGC
ACCAGCCGGCGCCCACAGGCAGCCAGCAGCAGGCCTGGCCCGGCCGCCAGAGCCAGGAGGGAGCGGGGCT
GCCCTCGCACCACGGGCGCCCGGCCGGCCTACTGCCCCACCTCTCCGGGCTGGAGGCGGGCGCGGTGAGC
GCCCGCAGGGATGCCTACCGCCGCTCCGACCTGCTGCTGCCCCACGCACACGCCCTGGATGCCGCGGGCC
TGGCCGAGAACCTGGGGCTCCACGACATGCCTCACCAGATGGACGAGGTGCAGAATGTCGACGACCAGCA
CCTGTTGCTGCACGATCAGACAGTCATTCGCAAAGGTCCCATTTCCATGACCAAGAACCCTCTGAACCTC
CCCTGTCAGAAGGAGCTGGTGGGGGCCGTAATGAACCCCACTGAGGTCTTCTGCTCAGTCCCTGGAAGAT
TGTCGCTCCTCAGCTCTACGTCTAAATACAAAGTGACAGTGGCTGAAGTACAGAGGCGACTGTCCCCACC
TGAATGCTTAAATGCCTCGTTACTGGGAGGTGTTCTCAGAAGAGCCAAATCGAAAAATGGAGGCCGGTCC
TTGCGGGAGAAGTTGGACAAGATTGGGTTGAATCTTCCGGCCGGGAGGCGGAAAGCCGCTCATGTGACTC
TCCTGACATCCTTAGTAGAAGGTGAAGCTGTTCATTTGGCTAGGGACTTTGCCTATGTCTGTGAAGCCGA
ATTTCCTAGTAAACCAGTGGCAGAATATTTAACCAGACCTCATCTTGGAGGACGAAATGAGATGGCAGCT
AGGAAGAACATGCTATTGGCGGCCCAGCAACTGTGTAAAGAATTCACAGAACTTCTCAGCCAAGACCGGA
CACCCCATGGGACCAGCAGGCTCGCCCCAGTCTTGGAGACGAACATACAGAACTGCTTGTCTCATTTCAG
CCTGATTACCCACGGGTTTGGCAGCCAGGCCATCTGTGCCGCGGTGTCTGCCCTGCAGAACTACATCAAA
GAAGCCCTGATTGTCATAGACAAATCCTACATGAACCCTGGAGACCAGAGTCCAGCTGATTCTAACAAAA
CCCTGGAGAAAATGGAGAAACACAGGAAATAGTAATGAACTAGTCCGTAACTTGAAAGTATTTCGATTTC
TTGGCTTTATATATCTTGTGGAAAGGACGACCATTTGACCCTAATGGCTTGATA
