>Addgene plasmid #143950 | TFORF1330 | depositor partial sequence | sequence record 283978 | Barcode
CCATTTGACCCTAATGGCTTGATA
